Addgene plasmid #227669: pFNC-6
Purpose: Plasmid encoding the BxbI phage integrase. It can be used to remove the antibiotic resistance cassette integrated with pCIFR. GmR, easily curable via sucrose counterselection.
Depositing lab: Pablo Ivan Nikel. Depositing organization: Danmarks Tekniske Universitet. Publication: CIFR (Clone-Integrate-Flip-out-Repeat): A toolset for iterative genome and pathway engineering of Gram-negative bacteria. Federici F, Luppino F, Aguilar-Vilar C, Mazaraki ME, Petersen LB, Ahonen L, Nikel PI. Metab Eng. 2025 Jan 6;88:180-195. doi: 10.1016/j.ymben.2025.01.001. PubMed 39778677.
Backbone
  Vector backbone: pSEVA6213
  Backbone size w/o insert (bp): 3740
  Total vector size (bp): 6904
  Modifications to backbone: Introduced sacB in the gadget site; introduced BxbI phage integrase in the MCS
  Vector type: Bacterial Expression
Growth in bacteria
  Bacterial resistance: Gentamicin, 10 μg/mL
  Growth temperature: 37°C
  Growth strain: DH5alpha
  Copy number: Unknown
Gene/Insert 1
  Gene/Insert name: BxbI phage integrase
  Species: BxbI phage
  Insert size (bp): 1503
  Promoter: PEM7
  Cloning method: Other
  Sequencing primers: 5′ AGGGCGGCGGATTTGTCC
Gene/Insert 2
  Gene/Insert name: sacB
  Species: Bacillus subtilis
  Insert size (bp): 1422
Terms and licenses: Academic/Nonprofit Terms; Industry Terms: Not Available to Industry
How to cite: pFNC-6 was a gift from Pablo Ivan Nikel (Addgene plasmid # 227669 ; http://n2t.net/addgene:227669 ; RRID:Addgene_227669)
