[The description below was written by a language model from this plasmid's Addgene catalogue record and pLannotate feature annotations shown in this document.]
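Description:
pFNC-6 is a bacterial expression plasmid built on the pSEVA6213 backbone and serves as a helper vector in the CIFR (Clone-Integrate-Flip-out-Repeat) toolset for iterative genome engineering of Gram-negative bacteria. It replicates through the broad-host-range incP (RK2-type) system, with oriV and the trans-acting replication protein gene trfA both annotated. An incP oriT allows mobilisation by conjugation into non-E. coli hosts. Selection is by gentamicin resistance, with the aacC1 acetyltransferase gene lying downstream of a class 1 integron Pc promoter. The catalogue lists the copy number as unknown. The sequenced record (6,884 nt) is slightly shorter than the stated total size of 6,904 bp.

The main payload is the BxbI phage serine integrase (about 1.5 kb), inserted in the multiple cloning site and driven by the constitutive synthetic EM7 promoter. The automated feature table does not annotate the integrase coding sequence. However, the unannotated stretch between the EM7 promoter and the residual MCS/lacZα fragments matches its expected position and size. The cargo region is insulated by the rrnB T1 and lambda t0 terminators typical of SEVA vectors. The second insert, Bacillus subtilis sacB with part of its native promoter and control region, sits in the backbone's gadget site. It encodes levansucrase, which makes sucrose toxic to many Gram-negative hosts. Short hits to tnpA, bom and CloDF13 ori are only fragments and are probably backbone remnants or annotation artefacts.

In use, the plasmid is introduced into a strain carrying a pCIFR-derived genomic integration. The integrase then excises the integrated antibiotic resistance cassette. Sucrose counterselection cures the plasmid, leaving the strain ready for another engineering round.
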