Features (pLannotate 1.2.2; 15 found; start..end, strand, type, name):
     14..100     -  terminator     rrnB T1 terminator: Escherichia coli rrnB; transcription terminator T1 from the E. coli rrnB gene
    117..162     +  promoter       EM7 promoter: synthetic bacterial promoter&nbsp
   1742..1770    +  misc_feature   MCS (fragment): pUC18/19 multiple cloning site
   1778..1802    +  CDS            lacZα (fragment): LacZα fragment of β-galactosidase; lacZ fragment
   1813..1907    +  terminator     lambda t0 terminator: transcription terminator from phage lambda
   1920..1955    +  misc_feature   bom (fragment): basis of mobility region from pBR322
   1981..3399    -  CDS            sacB: SACB_BACSU - Experimental evidence at protein level: Swiss-Prot protein existence level 1. From Bacillus subtilis (strain 168).
   3400..3560    -  promoter       sacB promoter (fragment): sacR; sacB promoter and control region
   3569..3597    +  promoter       Pc promoter: intI1 (promoter lies within the coding sequence); class 1 integron promoter
   3786..4319    +  CDS            GmR: gentamycin acetyltransferase; aacC1; confers resistance to gentamycin
   4530..4638    +  oriT           oriT: incP origin of transfer
   4699..5847    -  CDS            trfA: trans-acting replication protein that binds to and activates oriV
   5899..6180    -  CDS            tnpA (fragment): TN5P_ECOLX - Also known as tnp. Experimental evidence at protein level: Swiss-Prot protein existence level 1. Mediates transposition of transposon Tn5 by a 'cut and paste' mechanism. First, the monomeric transposase binds the 19 bp inverted DNA repeats flanking the transposon. Then, dimerization of the DNA- bound transposase creates a synaptic DNA complex. After nicking of the first DNA strand, excision of the transposon proceeds through a series of intermediates. The transposase then mediates the insertion of the transposon at a new site by strand transfer. The activity of the wild- type tran
   6240..6771    -  rep_origin     oriV: incP origin of replication
   6827..6862    -  rep_origin     CloDF13 ori (fragment): Plasmids containing the CloDF13 (CDF) origin of replication can be propagated in E. coli cells that contain additional plasmids with compatible origins.
>Addgene plasmid #227669 | pFNC-6 | addgene full sequence | sequence record 457237 | Addgene NGS Result
TCTAGGGCGGCGGATTTGTCCTACTCAGGAGAGCGTTCACCGACAAACAACAGATAAAACGAAAGGCCCA
GTCTTTCGACTGAGCCTTTCGTTTTATTTGATGCCTTTAATTAATGTGACAATTAATCATCGGCATAGTA
TATCGGCATAGTATAATACGACAAGGTGAGGAACTAAACCCCTAGGGGAGTCATGAACAT
[1500 nt withheld, positions 201-1700]
TAATAACGCTGATAGTGCTAGTGTAGATCGCTACACTAGTCCTAGAGTCGACCTGCAGGCATGCAAGCTT
GCGGCCGCGTCGTGACTGGGAAAACCCTGGCGACTAGTCTTGGACTCCTGTTGATAGATCCAGTAATGAC
CTCAGAACTCCATCTGGATTTGTTCAGAACGCTCGGTTGCCGCCGGGCGTTTTTTATTGGTGAGAATCCA
GGGGTCCCCCGGCATCAGAGCAGATTGTACTGAGAGTGCACCATAATCGGCATTTTCTTTTGCGTTTTTA
TTTGTTAACTGTTAATTGTCCTTGTTCAAGGATGCTGTCTTTGACAACAGATGTTTTCTTGCCTTTGATG
TTCAGCAGGAAGCTAGGCGCAAACGTTGATTGTTTGTCTGCGTAGAATCCTCTGTTTGTCATATAGCTTG
TAATCACGACATTGTTTCCTTTCGCTTGAGGTACAGCGAAGTGTGAGTAAGTAAAGGTTACATCGTTAGG
ATCAAGATCCATTTTTAACACAAGGCCAGTTTTGTTCAGCGGCTTGTATGGGCCAGTTAAAGAATTAGAA
ACATAACCAAGCATGTAAATATCGTTAGACGTAATGCCGTCAATCGTCATTTTTGATCCGCGGGAGTCAG
TGAACAGATACCATTTGCCGTTCATTTTAAAGACGTTCGCGCGTTCAATTTCATCTGTTACTGTGTTAGA
TGCAATCAGCGGTTTCATCACTTTTTTCAGTGTGTAATCATCGTTTAGCTCAATCATACCGAGAGCGCCG
TTTGCTAACTCAGCCGTGCGTTTTTTATCGCTTTGCAGAAGTTTTTGACTTTCTTGACGGAAGAATGATG
TGCTTTTGCCATAGTATGCTTTGTTAAATAAAGATTCTTCGCCTTGGTAGCCATCTTCAGTTCCAGTGTT
TGCTTCAAATACTAAGTATTTGTGGCCTTTATCTTCTACGTAGTGAGGATCTCTCAGCGTATGGTTGTCG
CCTGAGCTGTAGTTGCCTTCATCGATGAACTGCTGTACATTTTGATACGTTTTTCCGTCACCGTCAAAGA
TTGATTTATAATCCTCTACACCGTTGATGTTCAAAGAGCTGTCTGATGCTGATACGTTAACTTGTGCAGT
TGTCAGTGTTTGTTTGCCGTAATGTTTACCGGAGAAATCAGTGTAGAATAAACGGATTTTTCCGTCAGAT
GTAAATGTGGCTGAACCTGACCATTCTTGTGTTTGGTCTTTTAGGATAGAATCATTTGCATCGAATTTGT
CGCTGTCTTTAAAGACGCGGCCAGCGTTTTTCCAGCTGTCAATAGAAGTTTCGCCGACTTTTTGATAGAA
CATGTAAATCGATGTGTCATCCGCATTTTTAGGATCTCCGGCTAATGCAAAGACGATGTGGTAGCCGTGA
TAGTTTGCGACAGTGCCGTCAGCGTTTTGTAATGGCCAGCTGTCCCAAACGTCCAGGCCTTTTGCAGAAG
AGATATTTTTAATTGTGGACGAATCGAACTCAGGAACTTGATATTTTTCATTTTTTTGCTGTTCAGGGAT
TTGCAGCATATCATGGCGTGTAATATGGGAAATGCCGTATGTTTCCTTATATGGCTTTTGGTTCGTTTCT
TTCGCAAACGCTTGAGTTGCGCCTCCTGCCAGCAGTGCGGTAGTAAAGGTTAATACTGTTGCTTGTTTTG
CAAACTTTTTGATGTTCATCGTTCATGTCTCCTTTTTTATGTACTGTGTTAGCGGTCTGCTTCTTCCAGC
CCTCCTGTTTGAAGATGGCAAGTTAGTTACGCACAATAAAAAAAGACCTAAAATATGTAAGGGGTGACGC
CAAAGTATACACTTTGCCCTTTACACATTTTAGGTCTTGCATTTAAATTTGACATAAGCCTGTTCGGTTC
GTAAACTGTAATGCAAGTAGCGTATGCGCTCACGCAACTGGTCCAGAACCTTGACCGAACGCAGCGGTGG
TAACGGCGCAGTGGCGGTTTTCATGGCTTGTTATGACTGTTTTTTTGTACAGCCTATGCCTCGGGCATCC
AAGCAGCAAGCGCGTTACGCCGTGGGTCGATGTTTGATGTTATGGAGCAGCAACGATGTTACGCAGCAGC
AACGATGTTACGCAGCAGGGCAGTCGCCCTAAAACAAAGTTAGGTGGCTCAAGTATGGGCATCATTCGCA
CATGTAGGCTCGGCCCTGACCAAGTCAAATCCATGCGGGCTGCTCTTGATCTTTTCGGTCGTGAGTTCGG
AGACGTAGCCACCTACTCCCAACATCAGCCGGACTCCGATTACCTCGGGAACTTGCTCCGTAGTAAGACA
TTCATCGCGCTTGCTGCCTTCGACCAAGAAGCGGTTGTTGGCGCTCTCGCGGCTTACGTTCTGCCCAAGT
TTGAGCAGCCGCGTAGTGAGATCTATATCTATGATCTCGCAGTCTCCGGAGAGCACCGGAGGCAGGGCAT
TGCCACCGCGCTCATCAATCTCCTCAAGCATGAGGCCAACGCGCTTGGTGCTTATGTGATCTACGTGCAA
GCAGATTACGGTGACGATCCCGCAGTGGCTCTCTATACAAAGTTGGGCATACGGGAAGAAGTGATGCACT
TTGATATCGACCCAAGTACCGCCACCTAACAATTCGTTCAAGCCGAGATCGGCTTCCCGGCCGCGGAGTT
GTTCGGTAAATTGGACAACGGTCCGCGCGTTGTCCTTTTCCGCTGCATAACCCTGCTTCGGGGTCATTAT
AGCGATTTTTTCGGTATATCCATCCTTTTTCGCACGATATACAGGATTTTGCCAAAGGGTTCGTGTAGAC
TTTCCTTGGTGTATCCAACGGCGTCAGCCGGGCAGGATAGGTGAAGTAGGCCCACCCGCGAGCGGGTGTT
CCTTCTTCACTGTCCCTTATTCGCACCTGGCGGTGCTCAACGGGAATCCTGCTCTGCGAGGCTGGCCGTA
GGCCGGCCGCGATGCAGGTGGCTGCTGAACCCCCAGCCGGAACTGACCCCACAAGGCCCTAGCGTTTGCA
ATGCACCAGGTCACCATTGACCCAGGCGTGTTCCACCAGGCCGCTGCCTCGCAACTCTTCGCAGGCTTCG
CCGACCTGCTCGCGCCACTTCTTCACGCGGGTGGAATCCGATCCGCACATGAGGCGGAAGGTTTCCAGCT
TGAGCGGGTACGGCTCCCGGTGCGAGCTGAAATAGTCGAACATCCGTCGGGCCGTCGGCGACAGCTTGCG
GTACTTCTCCCATATGAATTTCGTGTAGTGGTCGCCAGCAAACAGCACGACGATTTCCTCGTCGATCAGG
ACCTGGCAACGGGACGTTTTCTTGCCACGGTCCAGGACGCGGAAGCGGTGCAGCAGCGACACCGATTCCA
GGTGCCCAACGCGGTCGGACGTGAAGCCCATCGCCGTCGCCTGTAGGCGCGACAGGCATTCCTCGGCCTT
CGTGTAATACCGGCCATTGATCGACCAGCCCAGGTCCTGGCAAAGCTCGTAGAACGTGAAGGTGATCGGC
TCGCCGATAGGGGTGCGCTTCGCGTACTCCAACACCTGCTGCCACACCAGTTCGTCATCGTCGGCCCGCA
GCTCGACGCCGGTGTAGGTGATCTTCACGTCCTTGTTGACGTGGAAAATGACCTTGTTTTGCAGCGCCTC
GCGCGGGATTTTCTTGTTGCGCGTGGTGAACAGGGCAGAGCGGGCCGTGTCGTTTGGCATCGCTCGCATC
GTGTCCGGCCACGGCGCAATATCGAACAAGGAAAGCTGCATTTCCTTGATCTGCTGCTTCGTGTGTTTCA
GCAACGCGGCCTGCTTGGCTTCGCTGACCTGTTTTGCCAGGTCCTCGCCGGCGGTTTTTCGCTTCTTGGT
CGTCATAGTTCCTCGCGTGTCGATGGTCATCGACTTCGCCAAACCTGCCGCCTCCTGTTCGAGACGACGC
GAACGCTCCACGGCGGCCGATGGCGCGGGCAGGGCAGGGGGAGCCAGTTGCACGCTGTCGCGCTCGATCT
TGGCCGTAGCTTGCTGGACTATCGAGCCGACGGACTGGAAGGTTTCGCGGGGCGCACGCATGACGGTGCG
GCTTGCGATGGTTTCGGCATCCTCGGCGGAAAACCCCGCGTCGATCAGTTCTTGCCTGTATGCCTTCCGG
TCAAACGTCCGATTCATTCACCCTCCTTGCGGGATTGCCCCGGAATTAATTCCCCGGATCGATCCGTCGA
TCTTGATCCCCTGCGCCATCAGATCCTTGGCGGCAAGAAAGCCATCCAGTTTACTTTGCAGGGCTTCCCA
ACCTTACCAGAGGGCGCCCCAGCTGGCAATTCCGGTTCGCTTGCTGTCCATAAAACCGCCCAGTCTAGCT
ATCGCCATGTAAGCCCACTGCAAGCTACCTGCTTTCTCTTTGCGCTTGCGTTTTCCCTTGTCCAGATAGC
CCAGTAGCTGACATTCATCCGGGGTCAGCACCGTTTCTGCGGACTGGCTTTCTACGTGGCTGCCATTTTT
GGGGTGAGGCCGTTCGCGGCCGAGGGGCGCAGCCCCTGGGGGGATGGGAGGCCCGCGTTAGCGGGCCGGG
AGGGTTCGAGAAGGGGGGGCACCCCCCTTCGGCGTGCGCGGTCACGCGCACAGGGCGCAGCCCTGGTTAA
AAACAAGGTTTATAAATATTGGTTTAAAAGCAGGTTAAAAGACAGGTTAGCGGTGGCCGAAAAACGGGCG
GAAACCCTTGCAAATGCTGGATTTTCTGCCTGTGGACAGCCCCTCAAATGTCAATAGGTGCGCCCCTCAT
CTGTCAGCACTCTGCCCCTCAAGTGTCAAGGATCGCGCCCCTCATCTGTCAGTAGTCGCGCCCCTCAAGT
GTCAATACCGCAGGGCACTTATCCCCAGGCTTGTCCACATCATCTGTGGGAAACTCGCGTAAAATCAGGC
GTTTTCGCCGATTTGCGAGGCTGGCCAGCTCCACGTCGCCGGCCGAAATCGAGCCTGCCCCTCATCTGTC
AACGCCGCGCCGGGTGAGTCGGCCCCTCAAGTGTCAACGTCCGCCCCTCATCTGTCAGTGAGGGCCAAGT
TTTCCGCGAGGTATCCACAACGCCGGCGGCCCTACATGGCTCTGCTGTAGTGAGTGGGTTGCGCTTCGGC
AGCGGTCCTGATCCCCCGCAGAAAAAAAGGATCTCAAGAAGATCCTTTGATCTTTTCTACGGCGCGCCCA
GCTG
